>Addgene plasmid #11040 | p068 pCS mTRPS1 (M) | addgene partial sequence | sequence record 18006 | 11040 with SP6
GATCCCATCGATTCGAATTCGTCGACATCTTTCGGGCTGCGGAGGGTGTTCCTGACGATTAATCAACAGA
TATGGTCCGGAAAAAGCACCCCCCTCTGAGAAACGTTGCTAGTGAAGGCGAGGGTCAAACCCTGGAGCCA
ACAGCTACAGAGAGCAAGGTATCTGGGAAGAACAAAGAATTGTCTGCAGATCAGATGTCAGAAAATACAG
ATCAGAGTGATGTTGCAGAGTTGAACTCGAAGGAGGAACACAGCACGCATGGCCAAGAGCCATCTTCCAG
CGGTAAGAAGGACTTGCAAATCTCAGGCCTGAGTGAGAAGGCTGGCTTCAATTATGAAAGCCCCAGTAAG
GGAGGGAGCCTTGTCTCCTTCCCACATGATGAGGTAACAGACAGAAATATGTTGGCTTTCTCATCTCCAG
CTGCTGGGGGAGTCTGCGAGCCCTTGAAGTCTCCTCAAAGAGCAGAGGCAGATGACCCTCAAGATATGGC
CTGCACCCCATCAGGGGATTCATTGGAGACAAAGGAAGAGCATAAAATGTCACCAAAGGCCACTGAGGAA
ACAGGGCCAGTGCAGAGTGGTCAAGCCAATTGTCAAGGTTTGAGTCCAGTTTCCGTGGCCTCAAAAAACC
CACAAGTGCCTTCAGATGGGGGGTGT
