[The description below was written by a language model from this plasmid's Addgene catalogue record.]
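Description:
p068 pCS mTRPS1 (M) is an expression plasmid built on the pCS105 backbone (about 4.1 kb without insert), a multipurpose vector listed for use in Xenopus, mammalian, avian and zebrafish systems. It is maintained in E. coli as a high-copy plasmid under ampicillin selection. The record gives no feature table and does not explicitly name the promoters or polyadenylation signal. However, the listed sequencing primers (SP6 upstream, T3 or M13 reverse downstream) show that these phage promoter and primer sites flank the cloning region. An upstream SP6 site fits the depositor's statement that the construct can be used for in vitro translation.

The insert is roughly 4.3 kb of mouse Trps1 cDNA, comprising the full coding sequence plus untranslated region, cloned between BamHI and EcoRI sites that both remain intact. TRPS1 is an atypical vertebrate GATA-type zinc finger protein that acts as a transcriptional repressor. This version is a mutant in which the two cysteines at positions 917 and 920 within the GATA-type zinc finger are replaced by glycines. Because such cysteines normally coordinate zinc, the change is expected to disrupt the finger and therefore GATA-site DNA binding, although the record does not state the functional consequence directly. No epitope tag or reporter is recorded.

According to the depositor, the protein can be expressed in COS cells and Xenopus embryos as well as by in vitro translation. The construct most plausibly serves as a zinc finger-defective control alongside wild-type TRPS1 in studies of its repression and developmental functions.
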