Addgene plasmid #11040: p068 pCS mTRPS1 (M)
Depositing lab: Ramesh Shivdasani. Depositing organization: Dana-Farber Cancer Institute. Publication: Transcriptional repression and developmental functions of the atypical vertebrate GATA protein TRPS1. Malik TH, Shoichet SA, Latham P, Kroll TG, Peters LL, Shivdasani RA. EMBO J. 2001 Apr 2. 20(7):1715-25. 10.1093/emboj/20.7.1715 PubMed 11285235.
Backbone
  Vector backbone: pCS105
  Backbone size w/o insert (bp): 4133
  Vector type: xenopus, mammalian, avian, and zebrafish
Growth in bacteria
  Bacterial resistance: Ampicillin, 100 μg/mL
  Growth temperature: 37°C
  Growth strain: DH5alpha
  Copy number: High Copy
Gene/Insert
  Gene/Insert name: TRPS1 mut (alt name: TRPS1)
  Species: M. musculus (mouse)
  Insert size (bp): 4300
  Mutation: Two Cys residues at positions 917 and 920 in the GATA-type zinc finger were mutated to yield the sequence VGNAGG instead of VCNACG.
  Entrez Gene: Trps1 (a.k.a. AI115454, AI447310, D15Ertd586e)
  Cloning method: Restriction Enzyme; 5′ cloning site BamHI (not destroyed); 3′ cloning site EcoRI (not destroyed)
  Sequencing primers: 5′ SP6; 3′ T3 or M13 reverse
Terms and licenses: Academic/Nonprofit Terms; Industry Terms: Not Available to Industry
Depositor comments: Full coding + UTR of mTRPS1. Can be expressed in cos cell, xenopus embryos, and in vitro translation.
How to cite: p068 pCS mTRPS1 (M) was a gift from Ramesh Shivdasani (Addgene plasmid # 11040 ; http://n2t.net/addgene:11040 ; RRID:Addgene_11040)
